Addgene plasmid #81990: pDONR223_TUBB_WT
Purpose: Gateway Donor vector containing TUBB, part of the Target Accelerator Plasmid Collection.
Depositing lab: Jesse Boehm & William Hahn & David Root. Depositing organization: Broad Institute. Publication: Systematic Functional Interrogation of Rare Cancer Variants Identifies Oncogenic Alleles. Kim E, Ilic N, Shrestha Y, Zou L, Kamburov A, Zhu C, Yang X, Lubonja R, Tran N, Nguyen C, Lawrence MS, Piccioni F, Bagul M, Doench JG, Chouinard CR, Wu X, Hogstrom L, Natoli T, Tamayo P, Horn H, Corsello SM, Lage K, Root DE, Subramanian A, Golub TR, Getz G, Boehm JS, Hahn WC. Cancer Discov. 2016 Jul;6(7):714-26. doi: 10.1158/2159-8290.CD-16-0160. Epub 2016 May 4. PubMed 27147599.
Backbone
  Vector backbone: pDONR223
  Backbone manufacturer: Invitrogen
  Backbone size w/o insert (bp): 2790
  Vector type: Gateway Entry vector
Growth in bacteria
  Bacterial resistance: Spectinomycin, 50 μg/mL
  Growth temperature: 37°C
  Growth strain: DH5alpha
  Copy number: High Copy
Gene/Insert
  Gene/Insert name: TUBB (alt name: NM_178014.3)
  Species: H. sapiens (human)
  Mutation: WT
  Entrez Gene: TUBB (a.k.a. CDCBM6, CSCSC1, M40, OK/SW-cl.56, TUBB1, TUBB5)
  Promoter: None
  Cloning method: Gateway Cloning
  Sequencing primers: 5′ M13pUC-fwd; 3′ M13-Rev
Terms and licenses: Academic/Nonprofit Terms; Industry Terms: Not Available to Industry
Depositor comments: Open state: NO stop codon immediately follows insert
How to cite: pDONR223_TUBB_WT was a gift from Jesse Boehm & William Hahn & David Root (Addgene plasmid # 81990 ; http://n2t.net/addgene:81990 ; RRID:Addgene_81990)
