[The description below was written by a language model from this plasmid's Addgene catalogue record and pLannotate feature annotations shown in this document.]
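Description:
pDONR223_TUBB_WT is a Gateway entry clone built on the Invitrogen pDONR223 backbone and carrying the wild-type human TUBB open reading frame (beta-tubulin, a core microtubule subunit). It belongs to the Target Accelerator Plasmid Collection, a set of reference and variant ORFs assembled for functional testing of cancer-associated alleles. The plasmid replicates in E. coli at high copy from a ColE1/pUC-type origin. It is selected with spectinomycin through the aadA (SmR) aminoglycoside adenylyltransferase gene, which sits downstream of a fragment of a class 1 integron Pc promoter. The sequenced record is 4,122 nt.

The TUBB coding sequence, about 1.3 kb, lies between two attL recombination sites, so an LR Clonase reaction can move it directionally into any compatible Gateway destination vector. The automated annotation labels the upstream site attL3 and matches the ORF to Chinese hamster TUBB5. The ORF match most likely reflects the strong conservation of beta-tubulin, since the catalogue lists the insert as human. No promoter drives the insert in this vector, so expression depends entirely on the destination vector chosen. rrnB T1 and T2 terminators upstream of the cassette insulate it from read-through transcription, and a T7 promoter lies just outside the downstream attL site, pointing back towards the insert. The short lacI, lacZα and GmR fragments are backbone remnants with no functional role.

The clone is in the "open" configuration, with no stop codon directly after the ORF, so it can be fused in frame to C-terminal tags or reporters supplied by the destination vector. Its typical use is as a wild-type reference source for making expression constructs to compare against TUBB variants.
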