Features (pLannotate 1.2.2; 12 found; start..end, strand, type, name):
     42..630     +  rep_origin     ori: high-copy-number ColE1/pMB1/pBR322/pUC origin of replication
    813..905     +  CDS            lacI (fragment): lac repressor; lacI; The lac repressor binds to the lac operator to inhibit transcription in E. coli. This inhibition can be relieved by adding lactose or isopropyl-β-D-thiogalactopyranoside (IPTG).
    960..987     -  terminator     rrnB T2 terminator: transcription terminator T2 from the E. coli rrnB gene
   1119..1162    +  terminator     rrnB T1 terminator: Escherichia coli rrnB; transcription terminator T1 from the E. coli rrnB gene
   1209..1245    -  CDS            lacZα (fragment): LacZα fragment of β-galactosidase; lacZ fragment
   1262..1357    +  protein_bind   attL3: mutant version of attL; recombination site for the Gateway® LR reaction LR Clonase™
   1360..2691    +  CDS            TUBB5: TBB5_CRIGR - Also known as TUBB. Experimental evidence at protein level: Swiss-Prot protein existence level 1. Tubulin is the major constituent of microtubules. It binds two moles of GTP, one at an exchangeable site on the beta chain and one at a non-exchangeable site on the alpha chain. From Cricetulus griseus (Chinese hamster) (Cricetulus barabensis griseus).
   2693..2792    -  protein_bind   attL2: mutant version of attL; recombination site for the Gateway® LR reaction LR Clonase™
   2810..2828    -  promoter       T7 promoter: promoter for bacteriophage T7 RNA polymerase
   3018..3041    +  promoter       Pc promoter (fragment): intI1 (promoter lies within the coding sequence); class 1 integron promoter
   3217..3273    +  CDS            GmR (fragment): gentamycin acetyltransferase; aacC1; confers resistance to gentamycin
   3280..4071    +  CDS            SmR: aminoglycoside adenylyltransferase (Murphy, 1985); aadA; confers resistance to spectinomycin and streptomycin
>Addgene plasmid #81990 | pDONR223_TUBB_WT | addgene full sequence | sequence record 169247 | Addgene NGS Result
CACTGAGCGTCAGACCCCGTAGAAAAGATCAAAGGATCTTCTTGAGATCCTTTTTTTCTGCGCGTAATCT
GCTGCTTGCAAACAAAAAAACCACCGCTACCAGCGGTGGTTTGTTTGCCGGATCAAGAGCTACCAACTCT
TTTTCCGAAGGTAACTGGCTTCAGCAGAGCGCAGATACCAAATACTGTTCTTCTAGTGTAGCCGTAGTTA
GGCCACCACTTCAAGAACTCTGTAGCACCGCCTACATACCTCGCTCTGCTAATCCTGTTACCAGTGGCTG
CTGCCAGTGGCGATAAGTCGTGTCTTACCGGGTTGGACTCAAGACGATAGTTACCGGATAAGGCGCAGCG
GTCGGGCTGAACGGGGGGTTCGTGCACACAGCCCAGCTTGGAGCGAACGACCTACACCGAACTGAGATAC
CTACAGCGTGAGCTATGAGAAAGCGCCACGCTTCCCGAAGGGAGAAAGGCGGACAGGTATCCGGTAAGCG
GCAGGGTCGGAACAGGAGAGCGCACGAGGGAGCTTCCAGGGGGAAACGCCTGGTATCTTTATAGTCCTGT
CGGGTTTCGCCACCTCTGACTTGAGCGTCGATTTTTGTGATGCTCGTCAGGGGGGCGGAGCCTATGGAAA
AACGCCAGCAACGCGGCCTTTTTACGGTTCCTGGCCTTTTGCTGGCCTTTTGCTCACATGTTCTTTCCTG
CGTTATCCCCTGATTCTGTGGATAACCGTATTACCGCCTTTGAGTGAGCTGATACCGCTCGCCGCAGCCG
AACGACCGAGCGCAGCGAGTCAGTGAGCGAGGAAGCGGAAGAGCGCCCAATACGCAAACCGCCTCTCCCC
GCGCGTTGGCCGATTCATTAATGCAGCTGGCACGACAGGTTTCCCGACTGGAAAGCGGGCAGTGAGCGCA
ACGCAATTAATACGCGTACCGCTAGCCAGGAAGAGTTTGTAGAAACGCAAAAAGGCCATCCGTCAGGATG
GCCTTCTGCTTAGTTTGATGCCTGGCAGTTTATGGCGGGCGTCCTGCCCGCCACCCTCCGGGCCGTTGCT
TCACAACGTTCAAATCCGCTCCCGGCGGATTTGTCCTACTCAGGAGAGCGTTCACCGACAAACAACAGAT
AAAACGAAAGGCCCAGTCTTCCGACTGAGCCTTTCGTTTTATTTGATGCCTGGCAGTTCCCTACTCTCGC
GTTAACGCTAGCATGGATGTTTTCCCAGTCACGACGTTGTAAAACGACGGCCAGTCTTAAGCTCGGGCCC
CAAATAATGATTTTATTTTGACTGATAGTGACCTGTTCGTTGCAACAAATTGATGAGCAATGCTTTTTTA
TAATGCCAACTTTGTACAAAAAAGTTGGCATGAGGGAAATCGTGCACATCCAGGCTGGTCAGTGTGGCAA
CCAGATCGGTGCCAAGTTCTGGGAGGTGATCAGTGATGAACATGGCATCGACCCCACCGGCACCTACCAC
GGGGACAGCGACCTGCAGCTGGACCGCATCTCTGTGTACTACAATGAAGCCACAGGTGGCAAATATGTTC
CTCGTGCCATCCTGGTGGATCTAGAACCTGGGACCATGGACTCTGTTCGCTCAGGTCCTTTTGGCCAGAT
CTTTAGACCAGACAACTTTGTATTTGGTCAGTCTGGGGCAGGTAACAACTGGGCCAAAGGCCACTACACA
GAGGGCGCCGAGCTGGTTGATTCTGTCCTGGATGTGGTACGGAAGGAGGCAGAGAGCTGTGACTGCCTGC
AGGGCTTCCAGCTGACCCACTCACTGGGCGGGGGCACAGGCTCTGGAATGGGCACTCTCCTTATCAGCAA
GATCCGAGAAGAATACCCTGATCGCATCATGAATACCTTCAGTGTGGTGCCTTCACCCAAAGTGTCTGAC
ACCGTGGTCGAGCCCTACAATGCCACCCTCTCCGTCCATCAGTTGGTAGAGAATACTGATGAGACCTATT
GCATTGACAACGAGGCCCTCTATGATATCTGCTTCCGCACTCTGAAGCTGACCACACCAACCTACGGGGA
TCTGAACCACCTTGTCTCAGCCACCATGAGTGGTGTCACCACCTGCCTCCGTTTCCCTGGCCAGCTCAAT
GCTGACCTCCGCAAGTTGGCAGTCAACATGGTCCCCTTCCCACGTCTCCATTTCTTTATGCCTGGCTTTG
CCCCTCTCACCAGCCGTGGAAGCCAGCAGTATCGAGCTCTCACAGTGCCGGAACTCACCCAGCAGGTCTT
CGATGCCAAGAACATGATGGCTGCCTGTGACCCCCGCCACGGCCGATACCTCACCGTGGCTGCTGTCTTC
CGTGGTCGGATGTCCATGAAGGAGGTCGATGAGCAGATGCTTAACGTGCAGAACAAGAACAGCAGCTACT
TTGTGGAATGGATCCCCAACAATGTCAAGACAGCCGTCTGTGACATCCCACCTCGTGGCCTCAAGATGGC
AGTCACCTTCATTGGCAATAGCACAGCCATCCAGGAGCTCTTCAAGCGCATCTCGGAGCAGTTCACTGCC
ATGTTCCGCCGGAAGGCCTTCCTCCACTGGTACACAGGCGAGGGCATGGACGAGATGGAGTTCACCGAGG
CTGAGAGCAACATGAACGACCTCGTCTCTGAGTATCAGCAGTACCAGGATGCCACCGCAGAAGAGGAGGA
GGATTTCGGTGAGGAGGCCGAAGAGGAGGCCTACCCAACTTTCTTGTACAAAGTTGGCATTATAAGAAAG
CATTGCTTATCAATTTGTTGCAACGAACAGGTCACTATCAGTCAAAATAAAATCATTATTTGCCATCCAG
CTGATATCCCCTATAGTGAGTCGTATTACATGGTCATAGCTGTTTCCTGGCAGCTCTGGCCCGTGTCTCA
AAATCTCTGATGTTACATTGCACAAGATAAAAATATATCATCATGCCTCCTCTAGACCAGCCAGGACAGA
AATGCCTCGACTTCGCTGCTACCCAAGGTTGCCGGGTGACGCACACCGTGGAAACGGATGAAGGCACGAA
CCCAGTGGACATAAGCCTGTTCGGTTCGTAAGCTGTAATGCAAGTAGCGTATGCGCTCACGCAACTGGTC
CAGAACCTTGACCGAACGCAGCGGTGGTAACGGCGCAGTGGCGGTTTTCATGGCTTGTTATGACTGTTTT
TTTGGGGTACAGTCTATGCCTCGGGCATCCAAGCAGCAAGCGCGTTACGCCGTGGGTCGATGTTTGATGT
TATGGAGCAGCAACGATGTTACGCAGCAGGGCAGTCGCCCTAAAACAAAGTTAAACATTATGAGGGAAGC
GGTGATCGCCGAAGTATCGACTCAACTATCAGAGGTAGTTGGCGTCATCGAGCGCCATCTCGAACCGACG
TTGCTGGCCGTACATTTGTACGGCTCCGCAGTGGATGGCGGCCTGAAGCCACACAGTGATATTGATTTGC
TGGTTACGGTGACCGTAAGGCTTGATGAAACAACGCGGCGAGCTTTGATCAACGACCTTTTGGAAACTTC
GGCTTCCCCTGGAGAGAGCGAGATTCTCCGCGCTGTAGAAGTCACCATTGTTGTGCACGACGACATCATT
CCGTGGCGTTATCCAGCTAAGCGCGAACTGCAATTTGGAGAATGGCAGCGCAATGACATTCTTGCAGGTA
TCTTCGAGCCAGCCACGATCGACATTGATCTGGCTATCTTGCTGACAAAAGCAAGAGAACATAGCGTTGC
CTTGGTAGGTCCAGCGGCGGAGGAACTCTTTGATCCGGTTCCTGAACAGGATCTATTTGAGGCGCTAAAT
GAAACCTTAACGCTATGGAACTCGCCGCCCGACTGGGCTGGCGATGAGCGAAATGTAGTGCTTACGTTGT
CCCGCATTTGGTACAGCGCAGTAACCGGCAAAATCGCGCCGAAGGATGTCGCTGCCGACTGGGCAATGGA
GCGCCTGCCGGCCCAGTATCAGCCCGTCATACTTGAAGCTAGACAGGCTTATCTTGGACAAGAAGAAGAT
CGCTTGGCCTCGCGCGCAGATCAGTTGGAAGAATTTGTCCACTACGTGAAAGGCGAGATCACCAAGGTAG
TCGGCAAATAACCCTCGAGCCACCCATGACCAAAATCCCTTAACGTGAGTTACGCGTCGTTC
