>Addgene plasmid #81990 | pDONR223_TUBB_WT | depositor partial sequence | sequence record 155309 | Insert sequence
ATGAGGGAAATCGTGCACATCCAGGCTGGTCAGTGTGGCAACCAGATCGGTGCCAAGTTCTGGGAGGTGA
TCAGTGATGAACATGGCATCGACCCCACCGGCACCTACCACGGGGACAGCGACCTGCAGCTGGACCGCAT
CTCTGTGTACTACAATGAAGCCACAGGTGGCAAATATGTTCCTCGTGCCATCCTGGTGGATCTAGAACCT
GGGACCATGGACTCTGTTCGCTCAGGTCCTTTTGGCCAGATCTTTAGACCAGACAACTTTGTATTTGGTC
AGTCTGGGGCAGGTAACAACTGGGCCAAAGGCCACTACACAGAGGGCGCCGAGCTGGTTGATTCTGTCCT
GGATGTGGTACGGAAGGAGGCAGAGAGCTGTGACTGCCTGCAGGGCTTCCAGCTGACCCACTCACTGGGC
GGGGGCACAGGCTCTGGAATGGGCACTCTCCTTATCAGCAAGATCCGAGAAGAATACCCTGATCGCATCA
TGAATACCTTCAGTGTGGTGCCTTCACCCAAAGTGTCTGACACCGTGGTCGAGCCCTACAATGCCACCCT
CTCCGTCCATCAGTTGGTAGAGAATACTGATGAGACCTATTGCATTGACAACGAGGCCCTCTATGATATC
TGCTTCCGCACTCTGAAGCTGACCACACCAACCTACGGGGATCTGAACCACCTTGTCTCAGCCACCATGA
GTGGTGTCACCACCTGCCTCCGTTTCCCTGGCCAGCTCAATGCTGACCTCCGCAAGTTGGCAGTCAACAT
GGTCCCCTTCCCACGTCTCCATTTCTTTATGCCTGGCTTTGCCCCTCTCACCAGCCGTGGAAGCCAGCAG
TATCGAGCTCTCACAGTGCCGGAACTCACCCAGCAGGTCTTCGATGCCAAGAACATGATGGCTGCCTGTG
ACCCCCGCCACGGCCGATACCTCACCGTGGCTGCTGTCTTCCGTGGTCGGATGTCCATGAAGGAGGTCGA
TGAGCAGATGCTTAACGTGCAGAACAAGAACAGCAGCTACTTTGTGGAATGGATCCCCAACAATGTCAAG
ACAGCCGTCTGTGACATCCCACCTCGTGGCCTCAAGATGGCAGTCACCTTCATTGGCAATAGCACAGCCA
TCCAGGAGCTCTTCAAGCGCATCTCGGAGCAGTTCACTGCCATGTTCCGCCGGAAGGCCTTCCTCCACTG
GTACACAGGCGAGGGCATGGACGAGATGGAGTTCACCGAGGCTGAGAGCAACATGAACGACCTCGTCTCT
GAGTATCAGCAGTACCAGGATGCCACCGCAGAAGAGGAGGAGGATTTCGGTGAGGAGGCCGAAGAGGAGG
CC
